>Addgene plasmid #168139 | pMS6: pHelper(AvCAST)_entry_ΔTnsD | addgene full sequence | sequence record 330862 | Addgene NGS Result
GGGGAATTGTTATCCGCTCACAATTCCCCTATAGTGAGTCGTATTAATTTCGATTATGCGGCCGTGTACA
ATACGATTACTTTCTGTTCGACTTAAGCATTATGCGGCCGCAAGCTTGTCGACCTGCAGGCGCGCCGAGC
TCGAATTCGGATCTGCTCAACGCCTAACGACATCTAATGTTAAAGCACGCCAACAAACAATGCTTTATGA
ATCCTCCCAGGAGACTGCTCAACGCCTAACGACATCTAATGTTAAAGCACCATGGTATATCTCCTTATTA
AAGTTAAACAAAATTATTTCTACAGGGGAATTGTTATCCGCTCACAATTCCCCTATAGTGAGTCGTATTA
ATTTCCTAATGCAGGAGTCGCATAAGGGAGAGCGTCGAGATCCCGGACACCATCGAATGGCGCAAAACCT
TTCGCGGTATGGCATGATAGCGCCCGGAAGAGAGTCAATTCAGGGTGGTGAATGTGAAACCAGTAACGTT
ATACGATGTCGCAGAGTATGCCGGTGTCTCTTATCAGACCGTTTCCCGCGTGGTGAACCAGGCCAGCCAC
GTTTCTGCGAAAACGCGGGAAAAAGTGGAAGCGGCGATGGCGGAGCTGAATTACATTCCCAACCGCGTGG
CACAACAACTGGCGGGCAAACAGTCGTTGCTGATTGGCGTTGCCACCTCCAGTCTGGCCCTGCACGCGCC
GTCGCAAATTGTCGCGGCGATTAAATCTCGCGCCGATCAACTGGGTGCCAGCGTGGTGGTGTCGATGGTA
GAACGAAGCGGCGTCGAAGCCTGTAAAGCGGCGGTGCACAATCTTCTCGCGCAACGCGTCAGTGGGCTGA
TCATTAACTATCCGCTGGATGACCAGGATGCCATTGCTGTGGAAGCTGCCTGCACTAATGTTCCGGCGTT
ATTTCTTGATGTCTCTGACCAGACACCCATCAACAGTATTATTTTCTCCCATGAAGACGGTACGCGACTG
GGCGTGGAGCATCTGGTCGCATTGGGTCACCAGCAAATCGCGCTGTTAGCGGGCCCATTAAGTTCTGTCT
CGGCGCGTCTGCGTCTGGCTGGCTGGCATAAATATCTCACTCGCAATCAAATTCAGCCGATAGCGGAACG
GGAAGGCGACTGGAGTGCCATGTCCGGTTTTCAACAAACCATGCAAATGCTGAATGAGGGCATCGTTCCC
ACTGCGATGCTGGTTGCCAACGATCAGATGGCGCTGGGCGCAATGCGCGCCATTACCGAGTCCGGGCTGC
GCGTTGGTGCGGACATCTCGGTAGTGGGATACGACGATACCGAAGACAGCTCATGTTATATCCCGCCGTT
AACCACCATCAAACAGGATTTTCGCCTGCTGGGGCAAACCAGCGTGGACCGCTTGCTGCAACTCTCTCAG
GGCCAGGCGGTGAAGGGCAATCAGCTGTTGCCCGTCTCACTGGTGAAAAGAAAAACCACCCTGGCGCCCA
ATACGCAAACCGCCTCTCCCCGCGCGTTGGCCGATTCATTAATGCAGCTGGCACGACAGGTTTCCCGACT
GGAAAGCGGGCAGTGAGCGCAACGCAATTAATGTAAGTTAGCTCACTCATTAGGCACCGGGATCTCGACC
GATGCCCTTGAGAGCCTTCAACCCAGTCAGCTCCTTCCGGTGGGCGCGGGGCATGACTAACATGAGAATT
ACAACTTATATCGTATGGGGCTGACTTCAGGTGCTACATTTGAAGAGATAAATTGCACTGAAATCTAGAG
CGGTTCAGTAGAAAAGATCAAAGGATCTTCTTGAGATCCTTTTTTTCTGCGCGTAATCTTTTGCCCTGTA
AACGAAAAAACCACCTGGGGAGGTGGTTTGATCGAAGGTTAAGCAGTTCCCCAACTGACTTAACCTTCGA
AAAAACCACCTGGGGAGGTGGTTTGATCGAAGGTTAAGTCAGTTGGGGAACTGCTTAACCGTGGTAACTG
GCTTTCGCAGAGCACAGCAACCAAATCTGTCCTTCCAGTGTAGCCGGACTTTGGCGCACACTTCAAGAGC
AACCGCGTGTTTAGCTAAACAAATCCTCTGCGAACTCCCAGTTACCAATGGCTGCTGCCAGTGGCGTTTT
ACCGTGCTTTTCCGGGTTGGACTCAAGTGAACAGTTACCGGATAAGGCGCAGCAGTCGGGCTGAACGGGG
AGTTCTTGCTTACAGCCCAGCTTGGAGCGAACGACCTACACCGAGCCGAGATACCAGTGTGTGAGCTATG
AGAAAGCGCCACACTTCCCGTAAGGGAGAAAGGCGGAACAGGTATCCGGTAAACGGCAGGGTCGGAACAG
GAGAGCGCAAGAGGGAGCGACCCGCCGGAAACGGTGGGGATCTTTAAGTCCTGTCGGGTTTCGCCCGTAC
TGTCAGATTCATGGTTGAGCCTCACGGCTCCCACAGATGCACCGGAAAAGCGTCTGTTTATGTGAACTCT
GGCAGGAGGGCGGAGCCTATGGAAAAACGCCACCGGCGCGGCCCTGCTGTTTTGCCTCACATGTTAGTCC
CCTGCTTATCCACGGAATCTGTGGGTAACTTTGTATGTGTCCGCAGCGCCCGCCGCAGTCTCACGCCCGG
AGCGTAGCGACCGAGTGAGCTAGCTATTTGTTTATTTTTCTAAATACATTCAAATATGTATCCGCTCATG
AGACAATAACCCTGATAAATGCTTCAATAATATTGAAAAAGGAAGAGTATGAGGGAAGCGGTGATCGCCG
AAGTATCGACTCAACTATCAGAGGTAGTTGGCGTCATCGAGCGCCATCTCGAACCGACGTTGCTGGCCGT
ACATTTGTACGGCTCCGCAGTGGATGGCGGCCTGAAGCCACACAGTGATATTGATTTGCTGGTTACGGTG
ACCGTAAGGCTTGATGAAACAACGCGGCGAGCTTTGATCAACGACCTTTTGGAAACTTCGGCTTCCCCTG
GAGAGAGCGAGATTCTCCGCGCTGTAGAAGTCACCATTGTTGTGCACGACGACATCATTCCGTGGCGTTA
TCCAGCTAAGCGCGAACTGCAATTTGGAGAATGGCAGCGCAATGACATTCTTGCAGGTATCTTCGAGCCA
GCCACGATCGACATTGATCTGGCTATCTTGCTGACAAAAGCAAGAGAACATAGCGTTGCCTTGGTAGGTC
CAGCGGCGGAGGAACTCTTTGATCCGGTTCCTGAACAGGATCTATTTGAGGCGCTAAATGAAACCTTAAC
GCTATGGAACTCGCCGCCCGACTGGGCTGGCGATGAGCGAAATGTAGTGCTTACGTTGTCCCGCATTTGG
TACAGCGCAGTAACCGGCAAAATCGCGCCGAAGGATGTCGCTGCCGACTGGGCAATGGAGCGCCTGCCGG
CCCAGTATCAGCCCGTCATACTTGAAGCTAGACAGGCTTATCTTGGACAAGAAGAAGATCGCTTGGCCTC
GCGCGCAGATCAGTTGGAAGAATTTGTCCACTACGTGAAAGGCGAGATCACCAAGGTAGTCGGCAAATAA
TGTCTAACAATTCGTTCAAGCCGAGGGGCCGCAAGATCCGGCCACGATGGTGTACAATACGATTACTTTC
TGTTCGACTTAAGTTATGACTGAAAGAACTCTTCTATAGAATTTGCTAAAAATTTTATCATTAAGATATG
AGTTATGCGGTCAATTGCTGGGTTTAAGTCGCATCCAAACAAGCAGTGAGAAAAATATTTACCTTGATTT
TGGGTCAGCTTTGGATTGAGGGCTTCTAAGGATTCTTGACCATAAAACTCAAATATAAGCTGGGCAAAAC
CACAATCATTAAACTTAAACTTGCCACCAGCAAAGGTTTTTAGCAGTCCTTTATCCAATAAGTAACGCTG
GTACTGAGCGCGAAGCCAAGCCAAACCTTGAAAGGCAAAACTGCTATGAATTAGCCAATTAATATCATGT
GCCAGTATTGAAAGTGTTTCTACAGTTTTATTTGTCAATTTTTTCACATTATTTGCTAATAAACAATTAT
CTATGCTGGCAGCATGATAATGTATGCCTTTCGATTCAACTTCTATACAGCTATTGTGTAAAACAACACG
ATGAATTGGACAAACTAAAATGCCAGGGACTTGATGTATTCTATGCCAGTAAGGTTCACCATACTTTTGG
GTATCTTTCTCTAAACATTCAGGGCAAAATTTTAAAAATTTTTTTGAATCATCACTAGAATTATTAGCCA
CTTTAGCAAAATCTAGTATAGACCCACTGAATTTATTACTCATTGAGTTTTTCAGCAGCCAAGCCTCCTG
CGGCATTAATAAAGTTGCATAAAAGGAATATAAAGTATGATTTTGTAGTAAATTCTCAACTTTTTGCTGG
GAGCGTAAAGGTAAGTTTTTCACTAAATAATTTAAATTATTAGTTAAGGTAATTTTGCATATTTGTTGGG
AACTGTAACCGAATAGCTCTAAGTCAGTTTGCTTGAAACTTTTATTTCCACTCCGAATATGGTATCTAGC
TAAAGTGCTATATAAAAGTTCATCGGGATACAGAGTTGGGAAAAAACTAAGCATTTAGAAGCTAAATATT
GATAAAATCTTCAACTGGATTTTTGATTATACCTGCTAATTTCAAATCCTCGTATGCAGATTTTTTGTCT
TTCTTGGCATTCTCGACAATTCGCCGAATATCATTCTCTTGGTACTTTGTCTTTAATTTAGCTTTCCTGG
TACTTGTTTTAGCAAGACTCTCATTTACTTGACATCCTTGCAAAGCAAGAGCATATGCCTTATTAACTAA
AGATGGAATTGGAATGTCTGGATCTTCATGACTATAAACAATTTGTTCTGCACATTCCTTTGCTTTACCA
GATTCTACTTCCAATTTCAACAGCTCACTAATTACATAATTGAGCTTCGGAGATACTTTCTGCTGATTCT
GCTGCTTTTTAGCTAATCTCTTAATCTCTGTCAAATCTTTAGCATCAATCTCAGATACACATCTATTGTG
ATATTCCGTAATATCGAGAGGAGCAATATCCTTATATTTAATCATCCACTCTCTGTCCCCTAACCTAATT
GCATCTAGCATTGGCTTTACTAAATACAATCCTTCTTTAGCTACTTGACGAATCAGATCAACCGTAATAA
TTTCTTGGTCACCTATTGAAATCGCTCTCCATTGAACCATTTTGTAAAGTTTTATAGCAATATCAATAAT
TCCCTGGCTTTCATCATAAAAAACTTCTTTTATTTCATCCGAGAAATGAACAGGTGTTTTTGTCCATTGG
TATTCCCATATTCCTTCTAAAAAGTAACACCATTCATCATTATTTACCATTCTATCCCACATTCTACTTC
CTTCTCCAGTATTTCTTCTAGCATTTCTAAGATTACCTTGAAGAAAACTAATGGCTTCATTCGTACCTAC
ACGAATAACTGGAATTCCAATAGTATTATCGAGCTTTACTAAAAAATTTAATATTTCGTCTCTATTTCTT
TTTGCAGTTGCTAAATTTTGTATTTCATCAATCACCAAAACTCCTAGATGATGAGTGTGTGCTGTTTGTG
CAAGTTGAGCCAATAGATAATCTTCAGATGTGCGTGCTGGGTTAAATTTCTTTAATAAATTAGTTCCTAA
CAATTTATCGATACCTGCAAAAGTATCTATACATAACCCCTTTAAAGTTTTAGGGCAATCTACCCGCAGC
CAAACTATTTGGTAAACACTATAATCAGGATGAAAAATTATTTGGGGATAAAGCTCAAGAATATTTTTGA
AATTTGTAGTCTTTCCAATACCTGATGGGCCAATTAGAGTTAAGCCGGACGCAGATGTAGGAAGATTAAC
ATAGTTTTCTAAATTTTTACCTCCTCCATTACCTATTGCATTATAAATTTGCCTAGAGCGATTTGCATAT
TCAGGTTTTAAAAGGTTCCTTGACAGATAGCCTGTCATGATAAGCGTACAAATAACTTTTTGTAATTCAA
GAGTTTTATTTTGAGGGTCAAAATATCTAGATAACCTCTCAATACAATGAAATCTATAATGTGGTTCTAG
CTCTCTCTCTTGTTCATCAAAATTTGGTTCTCTGGCTACTTTATCTATAAATTCTGCTGCTGATAGGATA
GGAGGTAATGCCTGAATTAATGGATTAGTGTTGTATTCTGGCAGTTTTTGATCTATATATCTGGCAATAA
CTGCTAGTTCTCCATTAGGAATTTTAACCAGTTCACTCTCAATTCTGTCCACGTTTTCGCTCCTGTCGCT
TTTTCTTAAGAAGATTCAGATGGTTTGGCTGTAGTGATTCTGGCTGTTCGGAGGTTTCTGCTGTACTCTC
TGCAACCTGAAAACTGCTCTGATTATCTGTAATTGCTAATTCAAATCCTTCATTCTCTCGTCGTTTAGCC
TTTTCAAAAGCCCTATTATCTCTTATTCCAGAAACTTTCTTGCTCTTACTTAAATTATGATATTGAGAAG
CATCAGTCATTTTTTCTGCTCTATCTACTATGCTTTCAATATCAGCTATTAAATCTACCTTTTCTTGTAG
CTGTTTACCTTGGCTTTTCTGTCTTTGCAATTCTTCATAAGCAAGCAGATATTCAATATCATGAAAGTTT
TTATTAGCATACCGCCCTTCTAAGTCAATAAGAAAACATTTTTCAAAATCTCTACCATCACTAGATGGAA
GATAAATGAAGTTTGGCTTTCTGATGTCATAAGATACAATCAATGATTTTTCTGACTTAGAAAGGAGATT
ACTTCTAGCTTTTTCAAACCATTGCTCATTTTTAGCACTATCACAGGTATAGTACATCTCCTTACCTCTC
ATTTTGATGCCTTTAGCAGTAATAGTTGCTTTCTCAGTAGGCATCAAGTTCAATTTGACAATATCTTCAG
AAAAAGTTCTGAGTCTGCCAGAACGATTGGCGATACCCCACTTCCACAACTCTCTAGGTATAGGAGGGGT
ATCATCAGCAATCATTGCTTCATCTCTTTCATATTCAGTAAGAGGTTTATTGTTATGGTGAACAATTAAA
CGAATAATAATCTCAGTAAATTGATCTATATCAAGTTTGCCATCAAGCCTATAATCCCTTGCACCTCTTT
GCCTAAAATCCGTATCCACATAACCAGGTAAAAAAGGTTTTACATATTCATGAATTATACGAAAGTGTCT
TTCTACTAACCCTTTCCAATCTGCTCTATAGGAAGCTGCATTTTCAATACGAACATAAAGATTAGGGATT
AATGTTTCTACTGTCATACCTGCTAATTCTCCCCTATCTCCTAAAATTGCATCTGGCATTTGATTGCAAG
GCCATTCATTTTCAGTAATATTAATGTTATATTCCTGGCAAAACAGGGTTTTATCTGTAGCTACATTGGC
TAGTGCCATCATTGCTCCTATCCAAGATGGGCCTTCTAAACCGACATAAACACCTGTAATCATTCTACTA
AAAACATCAATAATTACATAGATAACTGGTCTACCAATTATCCAGTCACGGTTATATTTTGAAACTAAAT
ATACATCAGCAACTGTGGCATCAATTTGATATCTAGAACCAGGGCCAATAGTTTCCATCTTAGAGTTTCC
CAAAATTGCTCTATTCTCTAAAGCTACTCGCTTGGCTCCTTTTCGAGATGTTAAAGTTTTGGTAACATCA
TCCTGTTCAAGTTGATACCAGTATTTGAATTGAGTAATTGTAGGTATTTTATCAGTTGGGGTTAATATAG
ATTTTTGAACACCATTCTCGTCATATCTAATTCCTTCCTTGTAATATTCTTTCACCATTAATTCATAGGC
TGTTGTTAAGTAGTTTTCTTTTGGATTATTGTAAAATTTGCTTATAGATACTCTAAAAATCTTTCTATCT
TCTTCTGTAACATTTACACCTTCACCAATATCTGGGTCATGTGCATATTTTCTTGGTCTTCCTCTCTTCT
TGCCCGATTGTCCTCGAATCTTGCCCTTACCTGATGAATTGATAAAATCAGGTATGAGAGCATTTATAGT
TTTTCCTCTCTGCCAAAATCTTCTCAAATAACCATAGACGGTTTTTTCTACTAATTTATCTTTATCCCTT
TCTTCGTTGTACTTTTCAACCGCTTCTTTAACCATCGATCCTCTAAAATTTCTATAATATATTGATGGTT
CTTCTATAATTAATGATGAAATTATCTCCCAAGCTTTATCTCTGTATTCCTTTTCCTTATCTGTCAAATT
TTCATCCCGAATAATTCTTGCCCAAGGATCTTGTTGCTGCTTAAAAGCAATACCTTCAGTTATAGCTTCT
AAAATATCTGATATTTTCCTTGGTTCAGGTAGACCTTTCTTAGCATTAATATCTATAACAAATGCAATAA
TGTAACCTTCATCTATCCAAATAATTCTTTCGACTATATGAGTGTTTTGGTATACAATCCACTCTATTAA
ATCATTGACAAATAAATCTTTAACCATATTATTTACCTATCATGTGGGTCTAAAATATTATTTTTTCAAT
AACTTTAGTTGACGGACAAGCAGATAATTTTATTGCTACTAGATCCACAAGGATTTCTTTCCTAGCAATT
AAATGTTTAAATACATAAAGTGATGTACCGGAATTTATATTCATTTCTTTGTCTAAAGCAGTAGTTACTC
TATTTATAGTTGTATCTTCTTCCTGAAGCTTAGATTTTAAAATTGTTGACAATTCACTCAGTTGTGCAGT
GTCCATTTCAGAATTTGCTTCTAGCCTATAAGCAGAATGAACCCACTCAACATTTTCAGCTAAAAGCCTG
GGAATTTCTTTTTCTGTGATAATTCCCCAGTCAATACCCTTTGCTAAGTAATATTGTCTTTCTATCTCGA
ATTTCTCATTAACTTGCTTTTTCTCCAGTTCTGTTGACGGCTTAACAGTCCGGGCAATCTGCATCTGCTT
CCCATCGCGGTTGACTGTAAGCATAAAGTCGCTTGTTAAAACGTGAGGAGTGCCACTTTGTGTATCTACA
GGGTACTTTATACCTATGTCTGTAGCAATACTCATGGCTAGATCGAGATTGTCTAAAGGAAATTGCTCTC
TTATATCTGTGACTATATCTGACCACTCAAACAAATAAAATAGCCGTTTTTCATGGTCTGAGAAGAAATG
ATGTACTCGATTTGTTTTCCAACCAGGAGTTCTAGAAGAACGTCCTTTAGAGGGAACATCTTGGATTGTA
AGCCAAGGTTTATAGTGCTTACCACTTCCTCGGCCACGACCTTCTTTTATATATCGCTCATATTTAGCTT
GAGTCCATTCCCTTCTACCCCTAACCATGGTATATCTCCTTATTAAAGTTAAACAAAATTATTTCTACAG
GGGAATTGTTATCCGCTCACAATTCCCCTATAGTGAGTCGTATTAATTTCCTAATGCAGGAGTCGCATAA
GGGAGAGCGTCGAGATCCAGGGCAGGGTCGTTAAATAGCCGCTTATGTCTATTGCTGGTTTACCGGTTTA
TTGACTACCGGAAGCAGTGTGACCGTGTGCTTCTCAAATGCCTGAGGTTTCAGCAAAAAACCCCTCAAGA
CCCGTTTAGAGGCCCCAAGGGGTTATGCTAGTTATTGCTCAGCGGTGGCAGCAGCCTAGGCTAATTACTT
TGAACTGAAGTCCAAGATAATTCAGGTGGTTGAAAGACTGGACATTTCTGAATCTCGTAACGTAGCCATC
GCGTTCCCCGCGAACCTACATGGTCTACCCAGTAAGGTAAAGTTAGTAACCCATATTCATCTCGAATTAA
CCATCGCATTGATTCTGCATAGTAATTTTTAGGTAAAAGGGTAACATCATTCACTAAATCCCGACTTTCA
CCTAAACATAATCCACCAAACCTATTAATAGAAGCCGGGTTAGTCAATGCCTCTGCTAAACGTTCCACTA
AATTTGGTTTAGCTTTATCTACTCCAGCATCCACCCAAACTATAAATTCTATATTAGTTAATAACTCCTG
ATAATCAGGTTTATTATTTTTAGAGTCATGGATATTCTTCGTCTTAAATCGGTGAAAGGTGCGAATAACA
GTTGACTTTTCTGGTTCAGATAGAAGTGCGATCGCCAGCTTCACACCGCAGTGTTTGTATCTATCCACTT
CTCCAACAAGAGATAGTAACATTCCATATACTGTCGATGGTGGTGGTACAGGGTAAGTTTCGCCATATTC
CCTAGCACGAGACTGCCGAAAACAAGCTATGGGAACTTCTACTTTTAAGGCAATTGTCGTCATATCATGA
ACTCCTTAACGACAACTGCAAATCTTCAATAATCACCTGTTTTAATGCTTCAACTGTTGTCTTCACTCCG
GGAAACACATTTGCCCCTAAATCTTCCAGAGTGCTAGAAATTGCCCCTCCTATCCATAATTCTTTAGGGT
CTATATCTCCAGATTCTACCCGCCTTACTAAATCCGGTGTTGATATATTTCTAAGTTCATCTTCTTCAAA
ACAGTAAAGTAACCGAGGTGAGAAATCGTGTGTCCACCGTAATATGATGCTATCAGGAGAAAAATCATAG
AGAAAACGAGCGTGATTTCCTGCCACTTCTCCAATAGAAATTAAGCTATCGAGGACAGCATTAATGCGAG
ATTTATCTTTGAGGCTATTGGGTGTTAATGCGAAGCCATATTGATATCGAGTAGCATGAACTTCTGTAGA
ATAAAGAGATGTTCGTCCTTTCTTTCCACTCATAGCATTGAAAGTAAGATCACCAGCATAAGGAATTGTT
GAAACTGCACGAGTGACTTCTAATACACCTCGTCTAGTAGTTATTTTCCCTTTAGGTTTTTCCTTACGCT
TACGTTTTGCAGTTTCTTTCTCCTTACCTTGAGAAAGTTTTTTGTCCTCATCTTGAGTTGAGTTCTGGAT
TTCAACTTCGGATTCAACTGCTGCTTCAACTTTTGCTGCTTCCGCTTGCATAAATCCCAAGACATCATCA
TCAATGAAGCGAATATCATCAAAATTAGGATCTTGCAAGATGTGATCGGGTACTGGTTGAGCATTTTCAT
CCCAACGTCTATTCACAGGATAGCCAGCATTTTGCCAATAATATCGCAATGCCCAACGAATTGCCTCAGA
TGAAACAGTAGAGTGAACTTCACCTTTCCAAATTAATTTTTGTAACGTAGTGGTATTACCTTCATTTTCA
CCACGATTATTAGCGGCGGTTCCATAACTAGTCAAAATATTACCAAACAGATGAAACATTCCACCATTAC
CTAAACAATTAATATTTTGTTCTTAATCAAATCAAAAAATATGAAGTTTATTCAGTATTTAGCTCCGATA
TTTGTGATGGTTTTACCTCTACCTCTGTTATTTTATTCTTTGGGTAGCTAGCCATTGCAATAAAAGTTAA
GTCCCTGGCCACTTTCCAATTGCCTATCCCTGTAGTCAATGGAAGTAATTCCATCCAATGTTCTTCCAGA
ATTGCTATTTGCCCTGCCCTTCCCCAAAACTCTGCAATAAATTTTCGGAAATTGTCAGTATTGGTGCAGC
GTTTTAACTGAGATAAAATGCGTGTATTTTCTCGTTCTATTTGAGCGTATTCACCTTCTTTTGTTCTGCT
ATAAATTTTGGCATATATTTTTCTTAATGCTTCATGACAAGCTTGAATAAATAGCTTTTGAGCTTCTATA
TCCCATTCTGAGTCCTGAATCATCTTATTAATTCCTTTATACTCATCAGTAAATTGTTTAAATGATTTTT
TATTTTTAATAAATGAAATCCAATTAGCCCACCAAGACCGACCCATTGCTAGATTATTGGCGATTATTCC
TTTTATTAAACTTGGAAGCAAATAATGTTGATTTTTATATAAAACAATTTGACATTCTGGAAAACAAATA
CAACTAAGCTTATAAAGATAATTAACTGAAGAATTTAATTCTATGATTGCTATTTCTGCACGAGTTTTTT
GCTGTTCTGACCAAGCTTTTGTACTAAAAAAGATTATTTGACATCGTTTTAAAAAATTGGAAGTAGGCAT
TTGTGTTGTTTTATAATTAAGAAATTTTAATCCAGCATCTCCTAAGCTAGATACGTGAAAATGTTTATAA
TCTAAGTTACCCAAACACCACAAAAAATGTGCATAAAGTTCTAAATCAATTACTTCAGGAATAACCAAAA
CATAGTTTGTATGTGATGGTTCGGTGTGCGATCGCAGCACAAAATATTGACAAGCCATAGGAGCGAACAA
CAACGCTAGAGCATATTCTGCTTTTTCTTCAAATGCTGTTTGTTCTTTAAAAGCATAATGGCGAACTACT
GCTCCTGGATAGAGCCATCCCCTGATACCAATTGGCTCTTTTAGCAATTGTCCGTACTGGTCACATAAAT
GTTTAGCAAAATGTTGATGAGCATAGGAAGCAGCTTTCTTATAATCAACCCTAACCTGAATACCATCAAT
AATTAGTTGCTTAGATTGTTGACCCGCAGACTTAAAAAATTTATTATGTTGTGTAAAAGTGGCTGTGATA
CCTTGATGGATAATTATTTGATTTTGAATATCCATGTTTTGAGAATCTAACCCTGTCAGGGAAATTAAAC
CCTCATCGCTGATTTGAAATGATTGCTTCAGCAACCAGTCTAAAACTGTGAAATCCTGTCCTTCCCAATC
AAGATTGATATAGTGAGGGGTTAGCAACCAAGTTAAATTACCAATACGTTCAGCAGGTGTTGGATAGATT
TTTTCCAGTTTTTTGAGCGTCATCCAAAGTCCTGCAACCCCAGCACGATGCAATAAAGTCATACTAGGAT
CGCCGAGATTAAGCTGAATTTTGGGGTTATCTGCTCTCTTCATCATCTGCTTTCGAGTAATTGCTATTGC
CTTTCCTTAATAGGCATGAAGAGTCCACAACCCATCTTTTGCTTTCCTCCTACACCATGTATTTGCAACC
TCAGTGAGTCTTCATCGCTTAAATTTATAACTTCTAATCCAAAACCCACGACTGTAAATCGCTTAATTTT
GATAGTCCTACGTATTGGTTTGCCATTGGCTTTGGTGGGAATGCTAGCAATTGCTTGGATACCCAGTTGT
TCTAGCTGACGCTGCGCTACGACTAAAAAACTTTCAGGTTCTTCATAGCCTCTTATTACCACAATGCGCG
ATCGCAGTTTCTCCGCAGGTTGAAGCAAACAGATGTCAGGAATACCCAAACGAATTGTATGCTTGCCAAT
TCTCAGTGACTTACCCGCCAATGGATAAACCAAACGTACCTGATTTACTGGTATCCGAATACGAAGCCTA
GAATTTTGGGTCAGATTAATTACACCATCCTTGGGAATACCTGCAATGGTCTGAATTCCCAACGTGTCTA
ATGTATGTAGTTTGGGTTCAAAGTGGGCGATCGCAGAAAATAATTCATAGCCGTGGTCGAAAGGTAATGT
CTCACCCGTAAGGCTAAAAGTTAAATCCATATATGGAAACTGAGACATTAAAAGCTCTCTTGGCTTTGAA
GATGATTCTGAGGGAAGCTGCGTAACTAAGTTACTATCAATAATCATATGTATATCTCCTTCTTATACTT
AACTAATATACTAAGAT
Features (pLannotate 1.2.2; 20 found; start..end, strand, type, name):
      3..27      -  protein_bind   lac operator: The lac repressor binds to the lac operator to inhibit transcription in E. coli. This inhibition can be relieved by adding lactose or isopropyl-β-D-thiogalactopyranoside (IPTG). lac repressor encoded by lacI
     28..46      -  promoter       T7 promoter: promoter for bacteriophage T7 RNA polymerase
    270..292     -  RBS            RBS: efficient ribosome binding site from bacteriophage T7 gene 10 (Olins and Rangwala, 1989)
    307..331     -  protein_bind   lac operator: The lac repressor binds to the lac operator to inhibit transcription in E. coli. This inhibition can be relieved by adding lactose or isopropyl-β-D-thiogalactopyranoside (IPTG). lac repressor encoded by lacI
    332..350     -  promoter       T7 promoter: promoter for bacteriophage T7 RNA polymerase
    353..388     +  CDS            TcR (fragment): tetracycline efflux protein; tet; confers resistance to tetracycline
    396..473     +  promoter       lacI promoter: lacI
    474..1556    +  CDS            lacI: lac repressor; lacI; The lac repressor binds to the lac operator to inhibit transcription in E. coli. This inhibition can be relieved by adding lactose or isopropyl-β-D-thiogalactopyranoside (IPTG).
   1569..1590    +  protein_bind   CAP binding site: CAP binding activates transcription in the presence of cAMP. E. coli catabolite activator protein
   1605..1669    +  CDS            TcR (fragment): tetracycline efflux protein; tet; confers resistance to tetracycline
   1766..1863    +  rep_origin     CloDF13 ori (fragment): Plasmids containing the CloDF13 (CDF) origin of replication can be propagated in E. coli cells that contain additional plasmids with compatible origins.
   1888..2569    +  rep_origin     CloDF13 ori (fragment): Plasmids containing the CloDF13 (CDF) origin of replication can be propagated in E. coli cells that contain additional plasmids with compatible origins.
   2617..2708    +  promoter       AmpR promoter: bla
   2709..3500    +  CDS            SmR: aminoglycoside adenylyltransferase (Murphy, 1985); aadA; confers resistance to spectinomycin and streptomycin
   9275..9297    -  RBS            RBS: efficient ribosome binding site from bacteriophage T7 gene 10 (Olins and Rangwala, 1989)
   9312..9336    -  protein_bind   lac operator: The lac repressor binds to the lac operator to inhibit transcription in E. coli. This inhibition can be relieved by adding lactose or isopropyl-β-D-thiogalactopyranoside (IPTG). lac repressor encoded by lacI
   9337..9355    -  promoter       T7 promoter: promoter for bacteriophage T7 RNA polymerase
   9358..9393    +  CDS            TcR (fragment): tetracycline efflux protein; tet; confers resistance to tetracycline
   9504..9551    -  terminator     T7 terminator: transcription terminator for bacteriophage T7 RNA polymerase
   9559..9576    -  CDS            SET1 (fragment): solubility-enhancement tag derived from T7 phage gene 10B
