[The description below was written by a language model from this plasmid's Addgene catalogue record and pLannotate feature annotations shown in this document.]
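Description:
pMS6: pHelper(AvCAST)_entry_ΔTnsD is a 13.5 kb bacterial expression plasmid built on the pCDFDuet-1 backbone. It serves as the helper component of a CRISPR-associated transposon (CAST) system from Anabaena variabilis. It replicates in E. coli from the CloDF13 (CDF) origin, which is low copy and compatible with other common origins, so it can coexist with additional plasmids in the same cell. Selection is with spectinomycin through the aadA (SmR) adenylyltransferase gene, driven by the AmpR promoter. The backbone also carries lacI with its own promoter.

The payload comprises three inserts: a minimal AvCAST CRISPR array, the Cascade proteins (Cas6, Cas8, Cas7 and Cas5), and the transposition proteins TnsA, TnsB, TnsC and TniQ. TnsD is deliberately omitted. The annotation identifies three T7 promoter/lac operator units, two of them followed by T7 gene 10 ribosome binding sites, plus a T7 terminator. This fits the stated inducible design: LacI represses transcription by T7 RNA polymerase until IPTG or lactose is added. The AvCAST coding regions and the array are not themselves annotated by the automated tool and presumably lie in the large unannotated stretches, so the record does not show which promoter drives which insert. The short TcR and SET1 fragment calls are probably backbone remnants or spurious matches.

As an "entry" vector, the array carries two BsaI sites for cloning a chosen spacer, which programs the Cascade complex toward a target. The plasmid comes from a study of dual homing modes in CRISPR-associated transposons. Leaving out TnsD presumably allows RNA-guided activity to be examined without the TnsD contribution, although the record does not state this explicitly.
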