Addgene plasmid #168139: pMS6: pHelper(AvCAST)_entry_ΔTnsD
Purpose: Inducible expression of AvCAST proteins (except TnsD). Two BsaI sites for spacer cloning.
Depositing lab: Feng Zhang. Depositing organization: Broad Institute. Publication: Dual modes of CRISPR-associated transposon homing. Saito M, Ladha A, Strecker J, Faure G, Neumann E, Altae-Tran H, Macrae RK, Zhang F. Cell. 2021 Apr 29;184(9):2441-2453.e18. doi: 10.1016/j.cell.2021.03.006. Epub 2021 Mar 25. PubMed 33770501.
Backbone
  Vector backbone: pCDFDuet-1
  Backbone manufacturer: Millipore Sigma
  Vector type: Bacterial Expression
Growth in bacteria
  Bacterial resistance: Spectinomycin, 50 μg/mL
  Growth temperature: 37°C
  Growth strain: NEB Stable
  Copy number: Low Copy
Gene/Insert 1
  Gene/Insert name: AvCAST minimal CRISPR array
  Species: Anabaena variabilis
Gene/Insert 2
  Gene/Insert name: AvCAST Cascade proteins (Cas6, Cas8, Cas7 and Cas5)
  Species: Anabaena variabilis
Gene/Insert 3
  Gene/Insert name: AvCAST Tns proteins (TnsA, TnsB, TnsC and TniQ)
  Species: Anabaena variabilis
Terms and licenses: Academic/Nonprofit Terms; Industry Terms: Not Available to Industry
How to cite: pMS6: pHelper(AvCAST)_entry_ΔTnsD was a gift from Feng Zhang (Addgene plasmid # 168139 ; http://n2t.net/addgene:168139 ; RRID:Addgene_168139)
